>Addgene plasmid #35624 | pEGFPN3-5ht6 | depositor partial sequence | sequence record 43798 | 5ht6 ORF
CTCGAGATGGTTCCAGAGCCCGGCCCTGTCAACAGTAGCACCCCAGCCTGGGGCCCCGGGCCACCGCCAG
CCCCAGGGGGCAGCGGCTGGGTGGCCGCTGCGCTGTGCGTGGTCATCGTGCTGACGGCAGCCGCCAATTC
GCTGCTGATCGCGCTCATCTGCACGCAGCCCGCGCTGCGCAACACGTCTAACTTCTTCCTGGTGTCGCTC
TTCACGTCGGACCTGATGGTGGGATTGGTGGTGATGCCCCCAGCCATGCTGAACGCGCTGTATGGGCGCT
GGGTGCTAGCTCGCGGCCTCTGTCTGCTTTGGACCGCCTTCGACGTGATGTGCTGCAGCGCCTCCATTCT
CAACCTCTGCCTCATCAGCCTGGACCGCTACCTGCTCATCCTCTCGCCGCTGCGCTACAAGCTGCGCATG
ACAGCCCCGCGTGCCCTGGCGCTCATCCTGGGTGCCTGGAGCCTCGCCGCGCTGGCCTCCTTCCTGCCCC
TCTTGCTGGGCTGGCATGAACTGGGCAAAGCTCGAACATCTGCCCCGGGCCAGTGCCGCCTATTGGCCAG
CCTGCCTTATGTCCTCGTGGCGTCCGGCGTCACCTTTTTCCTGCCTTCGGGTGCCATCTGCTTCACCTAC
TGCAGGATCTTGCTGGCTGCCCGCAAGCAGGCGGTGCAAGTGGCCTCGCTCACCACGGGCACGGCTACGG
CTGGCCAGGCCTTGGAAACCTTGCAGGTGCCCAGGACACCACGCCCAGGGATGGAGTCTGCTGACAGTAG
GCGTCTGACCACCAAGCATAGCAGGAAGGCCTTGAAGGCCAGCCTGACCCTCGGCATCCTGCTGAGCATG
TTCTTTGTCACCTGGCTGCCCTTCTTTGTGGCCAGCATAGCTCAGGCCGTATGTGACTGCATCTCTCCAG
GTCTCTTCGATGTCCTCACATGGCTGGGATACTGTAATAGCACCATGAACCCTATCATCTATCCCCTCTT
CATGCGGGACTTCAAGAGGGCCCTGGGCAGGTTCGTGCCGTGTGTCCACTGTCCCCCGGAGCACCGGGCC
AGCCCCGCCTCCCCCTCCATGTGGACCTCTCACAGTGGTGCCAGGCCAGGCCTCAGCCTGCAGCAGGTGC
TGCCCCTGCCTCTGCCACCCAACTCAGATTCAGACTCAGCTTCAGGGGGCACCTCGGGCCTGCAGCTCAC
AGCCCAGCTTTTGCTGCCTGGAGAGGCGACCCGGGACCCCCCGCCACCCACCAGGGCCCCTACTGTGGTC
AACTTCTTCGTCACAGACTCTGTGGAGCCTGAGATACGGCAGCATCCACTTGGTTCCCCCATGAACGGTA
CC
