>Addgene plasmid #35624 | pEGFPN3-5ht6 | addgene partial sequence | sequence record 45039 | EGFP-N 5'-CGTCGCCGTCCAGCTCGACCAG-3'
GCTCCTCGCCCTTGCTCACCATGGTGGCGATGGATCCCGGGCCCGCGGTACCGTTCATGGGGGAACCAAG
TGGATGCTGCCGTATCTCAGGCTCCACAGAGTCTGTGACGAAGAAGTTGACCACAGTAGGGGCCCTGGTG
GGTGGCGGGGGGTCCCGGGTCGCCTCTCCAGGCAGCAAAAGCTGGGCTGTGAGCTGCAGGCCCGAGGTGC
CCCCTGAAGCTGAGTCTGAATCTGAGTTGGGTGGCAGAGGCAGGGGCAGCACCTGCTGCAGGCTGAGGCC
TGGCCTGGCACCACTGTGAGAGGTCCACATGGAGGGGGAGGCGGGGCTGGCCCGGTGCTCCGGGGGACAG
TGGACACACGGCACGAACCTGCCCAGGGCCCTCTTGAAGTCCCGCATGAAGAGGGGATAGATGATAGGGT
TCATGGTGCTATTACAGTATCCCAGCCATGTGAGGACATCGAAGAGACCTGGAGAGATGCAGTCACATAC
GGCCTGAGCTATGCTGGCCACAAAGAAGGGCAGCCAGGTGACAAAGAACATGCTCAGCAGGATGCCGAGG
GTCAGGCTGGCCTTCAAGGCCTTCCTGCTATGCTTGGTGGTCAGACGCCTACTGTCAGCAGACTCCATCC
CTGGGCGTGGTGTCCTGGGCACCTGCAAGGTTTCCAAGGCCTGGCCAGCCGTAGCCGTGCCCGTGGTGAG
CGAGGCCACTTGCACCGCCTGCTTGCGGGCAGCCAGCAAGATCCTGCAGTAGGTGAAGCAGATGGCACCC
GAAGGCAGGAAAAAGGTGACGCCGGACGCCACGAGGACATAAGGCAGGCTGGCCAATAGGCGGCACTGGC
CCGG
