[The description below was written by a language model from this plasmid's Addgene catalogue record.]
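Description:
pEGFPN3-5ht6 is a mammalian expression plasmid built on the pEGFP-N3 backbone (about 4.7 kb without insert), a vector designed for fusing a protein of interest to the N-terminal side of EGFP. It is propagated in E. coli as a high-copy plasmid under kanamycin selection. The record lists neomycin resistance as the mammalian marker, so transfected cells can be selected with G418 to obtain stable lines. No feature table accompanies the record, so details such as the origins of replication and polyadenylation signals are not itemised here.

The insert is the mouse serotonin receptor 6 coding sequence (Htr6, also called 5-HT6), cloned by restriction digestion between the XhoI and KpnI sites, both of which are retained. Transcription is driven by the CMV promoter, a strong constitutive promoter in most mammalian cell types. The receptor is placed upstream of the backbone-encoded EGFP, giving a 5-HT6 protein with EGFP at its C terminus. Because this tag sits on the intracellular tail of the G protein-coupled receptor, the fusion's distribution can be followed directly by fluorescence microscopy in live or fixed cells.

The associated publication concerns the identification of ciliary localization sequences within the third intracellular loop of G protein-coupled receptors. This suggests the construct serves to visualise trafficking of 5-HT6 to primary cilia. It may also provide a reference or starting point for analysing the sequence determinants of that targeting. The record does not give the insert size or note any mutations.
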