Addgene plasmid #35624: pEGFPN3-5ht6
Depositing lab: Kirk Mykytyn. Depositing organization: Ohio State University. Publication: Identification of ciliary localization sequences within the third intracellular loop of G protein-coupled receptors. Berbari NF, Johnson AD, Lewis JS, Askwith CC, Mykytyn K. Mol Biol Cell. 2008 Apr;19(4):1540-7. Epub 2008 Feb 6. 10.1091/mbc.e07-09-0942 PubMed 18256283.
Backbone
  Vector backbone: pEGFP-N3
  Backbone manufacturer: Contech
  Backbone size w/o insert (bp): 4700
  Vector type: Mammalian Expression
  Selectable markers: Neomycin (select with G418)
Growth in bacteria
  Bacterial resistance: Kanamycin, 50 μg/mL
  Growth temperature: 37°C
  Growth strain: DH5alpha
  Copy number: High Copy
Gene/Insert
  Gene/Insert name: 5ht6 (alt names: 5htr6; 5-HT6)
  Species: M. musculus (mouse)
  Entrez Gene: Htr6 (a.k.a. 5-HT6)
  Promoter: CMV
  Tag / fusion protein: EGFP (C terminal on backbone)
  Cloning method: Restriction Enzyme; 5′ cloning site XhoI (not destroyed); 3′ cloning site KpnI (not destroyed)
  Sequencing primers: 5′ EGFP-N
Terms and licenses: Academic/Nonprofit Terms; Industry Terms: Not Available to Industry
How to cite: pEGFPN3-5ht6 was a gift from Kirk Mykytyn (Addgene plasmid # 35624 ; http://n2t.net/addgene:35624 ; RRID:Addgene_35624)
